>Addgene plasmid #240206 | pAAV-TRE-fDIO-seTurboID-IRES-tTA | addgene full sequence | sequence record 481793 | Addgene NGS Result
CCTGCAGGCAGCTGCGCGCTCGCTCGCTCACTGAGGCCGCCCGGGCGTCGGGCGACCTTTGGTCGCCCGG
CCTCAGTGAGCGAGCGAGCGCGCAGAGAGGGAGTGGCCAACTCCATCACTAGGGGTTCCTGCGGCCGCAC
GCGTCTCGAGTTTACTCCCTATCAGTGATAGAGAACGTATGTCGAGTTTACTCCCTATCAGTGATAGAGA
ACGATGTCGAGTTTACTCCCTATCAGTGATAGAGAACGTATGTCGAGTTTACTCCCTATCAGTGATAGAG
AACGTATGTCGAGTTTACTCCCTATCAGTGATAGAGAACGTATGTCGAGTTTATCCCTATCAGTGATAGA
GAACGTATGTCGAGTTTACTCCCTATCAGTGATAGAGAACGTATGTCGAGGTAGGCGTGTACGGTGGGAG
GCCTATATAAGCAGAGCTCGTTTAGTGAACCGTCAGATCGCCTGGAGAATTCTGTCGTGAGGTACCGGAT
CCGAAGTTCCTATTCCGAAGTTCCTATTCTCTAGAAAGTATAGGAACTTCTTAATTAAGAAGTTCCTATT
CCGAAGTTCCTATTCTTCAAATAGTATAGGAACTTCGGCGCGCCTTACCCGGGGAGCATGTCAAGGTCAA
AATCGTCAAGAGCGTCAGCAGGCAGCATATCAAGGTCAAAGTCGTCAAGGGCATCGGCTGGGAGCATGTC
TAAGTCAAAATCGTCAAGGGCGTCGGCCGGCCCGCCGCTTTCGCACTTTAGCTGTTTCTCCAGGCCACAT
ATGATTAGTTCCAGGCCGAAAAGGAAGGCAGGTTCGGCTCCCTGATGGTCGAACAGCTCAATTGCTTGTC
TCAGAAGTGGGGGCATAGAATCGGTGGTAGGTGTCTCTCTTTCCTCTTTTGCTACTTGATGCTCCTGATC
CTCCAATACGCAGCCCAGTGTAAAGTGGCCCACGGCGGACAGAGCGTACAGTGCGTTCTCCAGGGAGAAG
CCTTGCTGACACAGGAACGCGAGCTGATTTTCCAGGGTTTCGTACTGTTTCTCTGTTGGGCGGGTGCCGA
GATGCACTTTAGCCCCGTCGCGATGTGAGAGGAGAGCACAGCGGAATGACTTGGCGTTGTTCCGCAGAAA
GTCTTGCCATGACTCGCCTTCCAGGGGGCAGAAGTGGGTATGATGCCTGTCCAGCATCTCGATTGCCAGG
GCATCGAGCAGGGCCCGCTTGTTCTTCACGTGCCAGTACAGGGTAGGCTGCTCAACTCCCAGCTTTTGAG
CGAGTTTCCTTGTCGTCAGGCCTTCGATACCGACTTCATTGAGTAATTCCAGAGCAGAGTTTATGACTTT
GCTCTTGTCCAGTCTAGACATTGTGGCCATATTATCATCGTGTTTTTCAAAGGAAAACCACGTCCCCGTG
GTTCGGGGGGCCTAGACGTTTTTTTAACCTCGACTAAACACATGTAAAGCATGTGTACCGAGGCCCCAGA
TCAGATCCCATACAATGGGGTACCTTCTGGGCATCCTTCAGCCCCTTGTTGAATACGCTTGAGGAGAGCC
ATTTGACTCTTTCCACAACTATCCAACTCACAACGTGGCACTGGGGTTGTGCCGCCTTTGCAGGTGTATC
TTATACACGTGGCTTTTGGCCGCAGAGGCACCTGTCGCCAGGTGGGGGGTTCCGCTGCCTGCAAAGGGTC
GCTACAGACGTTGTTTGTCTTCAAGAAGCTTCCAGAGGAACTGCTTCCTTCACGACATTCAACAGACCTT
GCATTCCTTTGGCGAGAGGGGAAAGACCCCTAGGAATGCTCGTCAAGAAGACAGGGCCAGGTTTCCGGGC
CCTCACATTGCCAAAAGACGGCAATATGGTGGAAAATAACATATAGACAAACGCACACCGGCCTTATTCC
AAGCGGCTTCGGCCAGTAACGTTAGGGGGGGGGGAGGGAGAGGGGCTTATTCGGTTACCGTGAAGGTTTT
GGTAGCGTCGTCGTAGGTCCATTCACCGTCAACACCGTTGTCGTTAGCGTACTGTTTGAAAACTTTTTCC
GCGGTAGCAGCGTCAACAGCTTCGGTGGTGGTTTCACCTTTCAGGGTTTTACCGTTCAGGATAAGCTTGT
AAGATCCGCCACCGCCCTTTTCGGCAGACCGCAGACTGATTTCTCCGCCCATCCAGGGTTTGATAACTCC
GTCCTGTTCCAGCAGCAGGGCTCCCTGTTTATCAATCCCCCGGCTAATCCCGAAAATCTCTTTGTCCCCA
ATGATCAGCTTCACGGGTCTATTGATGAAGTTATCCAGCTTCTCCCACCGTGGCAGATATGGAGCCAGGC
CTTCCTGCTCGAACAGTTCCAGGGCTGCCCGCAGCTCTCGGATCAGCGTAGCGGCCAGAGTATTCCTGTC
CAGGTTAATCCCTGCTTCCTGCAGTGTGATCCAGCCCTGATTGACCACGCTTTCCTCCACGCGCCTCATA
GCCACGTTAATCCCGGCGCCAATGACGATCTGTGCAGCATCGCCTGTTATTCCGGCCAGCTCCACCAGGA
TGCCTGCCAGCTTTCTATCCTGCAGATACAGGTCATTGGGCCATTTGACTCGCACCTTGTCTGCTCCCAG
CTTTCGCAGCGCTTCTGCCATGACAATTCCGATGACCGGGCCCAGGCCGATTGCTGCTGGTCCCCGCTTC
AGGCGCCAAAACATACTCAGGTACAGGTTAGCTCCAAAAGGAGAGAACCATTTCCTCCCTCTGCTTCCTC
TCCCTGCCTGCTGATATTCTGCAATGCAAGCATCCCCACTCTTCAGCTCGCCGATTCGATCCAGCAGGTA
CTGATTGGTGGAGTCGACCACAGGCAGGACTGCCACGCTCCCGCCGTCCAGCTGTCCCAGAATCTGTTTA
GCGTTCAGCAGCGGGATAGGCTCGGGCAGAGAGTAGCCCTTTCCGGGCACGGTGAACACGTCCACGCCCC
AGTCGCGCAGAGTCTGAATGTGCTTGTTGATAGCGGCCCTGGACATGCCCAGGGTTTCTCCCAGCTGTTC
GCCACTATGGAACTCGCCATTAGCCAGGAGAGCGATCAGCTTCAGAGGCACAGTATTGTCTTTGCTAGCC
ATGGATCCCTTATCGTCGTCATCCTTGTAATCCATGGTGGCGCTAGCGAAGTTCCTATACTTTCTAGAGA
ATAGGAACTTCGGAATAGGAACTTCGGAAGTTCCTATACTATTTGAAGAATAGGAACTTCGGAATAGGAA
CTTCAATTCGATATCAAGCTTATCGATAATCAACCTCTGGATTACAAAATTTGTGAAAGATTGACTGGTA
TTCTTAACTATGTTGCTCCTTTTACGCTATGTGGATACGCTGCTTTAATGCCTTTGTATCATGCTATTGC
TTCCCGTATGGCTTTCATTTTCTCCTCCTTGTATAAATCCTGGTTGCTGTCTCTTTATGAGGAGTTGTGG
CCCGTTGTCAGGCAACGTGGCGTGGTGTGCACTGTGTTTGCTGACGCAACCCCCACTGGTTGGGGCATTG
CCACCACCTGTCAGCTCCTTTCCGGGACTTTCGCTTTCCCCCTCCCTATTGCCACGGCGGAACTCATCGC
CGCCTGCCTTGCCCGCTGCTGGACAGGGGCTCGGCTGTTGGGCACTGACAATTCCGTGGTGTTGTCGGGG
AAATCATCGTCCTTTCCTTGGCTGCTCGCCTATGTTGCCACCTGGATTCTGCGCGGGACGTCCTTCTGCT
ACGTCCCTTCGGCCCTCAATCCAGCGGACCTTCCTTCCCGCGGCCTGCTGCCGGCTCTGCGGCCTCTTCC
GCGTCTTCGCCTTCGCCCTCAGACGAGTCGGATCTCCCTTTGGGCCGCCTCCCCGCATCGATACCGAGAT
CTACGGGTGGCATCCCTGTGACCCCTCCCCAGTGCCTCTCCTGGCCCTGGAAGTTGCCACTCCAGTGCCC
ACCAGCCTTGTCCTAATAAAATTAAGTTGCATCATTTTGTCTGACTAGGTGTCCTTCTATAATATTATGG
GGTGGAGGGGGGTGGTATGGAGCAAGGGGCAAGTTGGGAAGACAACCTGTAGGGCCTGCGGGGTCTATTG
GGAACCAAGCTGGAGTGCAGTGGCACAATCTTGGCTCACTGCAATCTCCGCCTCCTGGGTTCAAGCGATT
CTCCTGCCTCAGCCTCCCGAGTTGTTGGGATTCCAGGCATGCATGACCAGGCTCAGCTAATTTTTGTTTT
TTTGGTAGAGACGGGGTTTCACCATATTGGCCAGGCTGGTCTCCAACTCCTAATCTCAGGTGATCTACCC
ACCTTGGCCTCCCAAATTGCTGGGATTACAGGCGTGAACCACTGCTCCCTTCCCTGTCCTTCTGATTTTG
TAGGTAACCACGTGCGGACCGAGCGGCCGCAGGAACCCCTAGTGATGGAGTTGGCCACTCCCTCTCTGCG
CGCTCGCTCGCTCACTGAGGCCGGGCGACCAAAGGTCGCCCGACGCCCGGGCTTTGCCCGGGCGGCCTCA
GTGAGCGAGCGAGCGCGCAGCTGCCTGCAGGGGCGCCTGATGCGGTATTTTCTCCTTACGCATCTGTGCG
GTATTTCACACCGCATA
[95 nt withheld, positions 4568-4662]
T
[46 nt withheld, positions 4664-4709]
C
[141 nt withheld, positions 4711-4851]
CCTTTGACGTTGGAGTCCACGTTCTTT
[37 nt withheld, positions 4879-4915]
ACTCTATCTCGGGCTATTCTTTTGATTTATAAGGGATTTTGCCGATTTCGGTCTATTGGTTAAAAAATGA
GCTGATTTAACAAAAATTTAACGCGAATTTTAACAAAATATTAACGTTTACAATTTTATGGTGCACTCTC
AGTACAATCTGCTCTGATGCCGCATAGTTAAGCCAGCCCCGACACCCGCCAACACCCGCTGACGCGCCCT
GACGGGCTTGTCTGCTCCCGGCATCCGCTTACAGACAAGCTGTGACCGTCTCCGGGAGCTGCATGTGTCA
GAGGTTTTCACCGTCATCACCGAAACGCGCGAGACGAAAGGGCCTCGTGATACGCCTATTTTTATAGGTT
AATGTCATGATAATAATGGTTTCTTAGACGTCAGGTGGCACTTTTCGGGGAAATGTGCGCGGAACCCCTA
TTTGTTTATTTTTCTAAATACATTCAAATATGTATCCGCTCATGAGACAATAACCCTGATAAATGCTTCA
ATAATATTGAAAAAGGAAGAGTATGAGTATTCAACATTTCCGTGTCGCCCTTATTCCCTTTTTTGCGGCA
TTTTGCCTTCCTGTTTTTGCTCACCCAGAAACGCTGGTGAAAGTAAAAGATGCTGAAGATCAGTTGGGTG
CACGAGTGGGTTACATCGAACTGGATCTCAACAGCGGTAAGATCCTTGAGAGTTTTCGCCCCGAAGAACG
TTTTCCAATGATGAGCACTTTTAAAGTTCTGCTATGTGGCGCGGTATTATCCCGTATTGACGCCGGGCAA
GAGCAACTCGGTCGCCGCATACACTATTCTCAGAATGACTTGGTTGAGTACTCACCAGTCACAGAAAAGC
ATCTTACGGATGGCATGACAGTAAGAGAATTATGCAGTGCTGCCATAACCATGAGTGATAACACTGCGGC
CAACTTACTTCTGACAACGATCGGAGGACCGAAGGAGCTAACCGCTTTTTTGCACAACATGGGGGATCAT
GTAACTCGCCTTGATCGTTGGGAACCGGAGCTGAATGAAGCCATACCAAACGACGAGCGTGACACCACGA
TGCCTGTAGCAATGGCAACAACGTTGCGCAAACTATTAACTGGCGAACTACTTACTCTAGCTTCCCGGCA
ACAATTAATAGACTGGATGGAGGCGGATAAAGTTGCAGGACCACTTCTGCGCTCGGCCCTTCCGGCTGGC
TGGTTTATTGCTGATAAATCTGGAGCCGGTGAGCGTGGGTCTCGCGGTATCATTGCAGCACTGGGGCCAG
ATGGTAAGCCCTCCCGTATCGTAGTTATCTACACGACGGGGAGTCAGGCAACTATGGATGAACGAAATAG
ACAGATCGCTGAGATAGGTGCCTCACTGATTAAGCATTGGTAACTGTCAGACCAAGTTTACTCATATATA
CTTTAGATTGATTTAAAACTTCATTTTTAATTTAAAAGGATCTAGGTGAAGATCCTTTTTGATAATCTCA
TGACCAAAATCCCTTAACGTGAGTTTTCGTTCCACTGAGCGTCAGACCCCGTAGAAAAGATCAAAGGATC
TTCTTGAGATCCTTTTTTTCTGCGCGTAATCTGCTGCTTGCAAACAAAAAAACCACCGCTACCAGCGGTG
GTTTGTTTGCCGGATCAAGAGCTACCAACTCTTTTTCCGAAGGTAACTGGCTTCAGCAGAGCGCAGATAC
CAAATACTGTTCTTCTAGTGTAGCCGTAGTTAGGCCACCACTTCAAGAACTCTGTAGCACCGCCTACATA
CCTCGCTCTGCTAATCCTGTTACCAGTGGCTGCTGCCAGTGGCGATAAGTCGTGTCTTACCGGGTTGGAC
TCAAGACGATAGTTACCGGATAAGGCGCAGCGGTCGGGCTGAACGGGGGGTTCGTGCACACAGCCCAGCT
TGGAGCGAACGACCTACACCGAACTGAGATACCTACAGCGTGAGCTATGAGAAAGCGCCACGCTTCCCGA
AGGGAGAAAGGCGGACAGGTATCCGGTAAGCGGCAGGGTCGGAACAGGAGAGCGCACGAGGGAGCTTCCA
GGGGGAAACGCCTGGTATCTTTATAGTCCTGTCGGGTTTCGCCACCTCTGACTTGAGCGTCGATTTTTGT
GATGCTCGTCAGGGGGGCGGAGCCTATGGAAAAACGCCAGCAACGCGGCCTTTTTACGGTTCCTGGCCTT
TTGCTGGCCTTTTGCTCACATGT
Features (pLannotate 1.2.2; 22 found; start..end, strand, type, name):
     12..39      +  repeat_region  AAV2 ITR (fragment): inverted terminal repeat of adeno-associated virus serotype 2 inverted
     68..95      +  repeat_region  AAV2 ITR (fragment): inverted terminal repeat of adeno-associated virus serotype 2 inverted
    148..462     +  promoter       tight TRE promoter: Tet-responsive promoter PTight, consisting of seven tet operator sequences followed by the minimal CMV promoter
    493..540     +  protein_bind   FRT: FLP-mediated recombination occurs in the 8-bp core sequence TCTAGAAA (Turan and Bode, 2011). FLP recombinase from the Saccharomyces cerevisiae 2μ plasmid
    614..724     -  CDS            VP48: 3 tandem repeats of the minimal activation domain of herpes simplex virus VP16 (Cheng et al., 2013)
    654..1351    -  CDS            rtTA3 (fragment): reverse tetracycline transactivator 3 activates expression from Tet-responsive promoters in the presence of doxycycline
   1351..1935    -  misc_feature   IRES2: internal ribosome entry site (IRES) of the encephalomyocarditis virus (EMCV)
   1940..2101    -  CDS            GB1: B1 domain of Streptococcal protein G effective as a solubilizing fusion partner (Cheng and Patel, 2004)
   2117..3073    -  CDS            TurboID: mutant of the E. coli biotin ligase BioID engineered for improved catalytic efficiency (Branon et al., 2018)
   3086..3112    -  CDS            3xFLAG (fragment): three tandem FLAG® epitope tags
   3128..3175    -  protein_bind   FRT: FLP-mediated recombination occurs in the 8-bp core sequence TCTAGAAA (Turan and Bode, 2011). FLP recombinase from the Saccharomyces cerevisiae 2μ plasmid
   3225..3248    +  misc_feature   MCS (fragment): pBluescript multiple cloning site
   3248..3836    +  misc_feature   WPRE: woodchuck hepatitis virus posttranscriptional regulatory element
   3855..4331    +  polyA_signal   hGH poly(A) signal: human growth hormone polyadenylation signal
   4371..4511    +  repeat_region  AAV2 ITR: inverted terminal repeat of adeno-associated virus serotype 2 inverted
   4516..4567    -  misc_feature   bom (fragment): basis of mobility region from pBR322
   4586..5041    +  rep_origin     f1 ori (sequence partly withheld): f1 bacteriophage origin of replication; arrow indicates direction of (+) strand synthesis
   5042..5091    -  misc_feature   bom (fragment): basis of mobility region from pBR322
   5193..5228    -  CDS            rop (fragment): Rop protein, which maintains plasmids at low copy number; rop
   5323..5427    +  promoter       AmpR promoter: bla
   5428..6288    +  CDS            AmpR: β-lactamase; bla; confers resistance to ampicillin, carbenicillin, and related antibiotics
   6459..7047    +  rep_origin     ori: high-copy-number ColE1/pMB1/pBR322/pUC origin of replication
