[The description below was written by a language model from this plasmid's Addgene catalogue record and pLannotate feature annotations shown in this document.]
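Description:
pAAV-TRE-fDIO-seTurboID-IRES-tTA is a 7.1 kb adeno-associated virus transfer plasmid for mammalian expression, described as the amplifier vector of a dual-AAV sparse labeling system. It is propagated in bacteria through a high-copy ColE1/pUC-type origin with ampicillin selection (AmpR under its own promoter), and the backbone also carries an f1 origin. The expression cassette lies between AAV2 inverted terminal repeats, which allow it to be packaged into AAV particles. The right ITR is annotated in full, while only short fragments were detected on the left side, which is common for automated annotation of these repeat-rich elements.

The payload is driven by a tight tetracycline-responsive (TRE) promoter, made of seven tet operators upstream of a minimal CMV promoter. Downstream, the coding cassette sits in reverse orientation between FRT-type sites (the fDIO arrangement), so it can only be expressed after Flp recombinase inverts it into the sense orientation. The inverted unit encodes seTurboID, annotated as an N-terminal FLAG tag followed by the TurboID biotin ligase and a GB1 solubility domain. This is followed by an EMCV IRES and a tetracycline transactivator. The annotation tool matched the transactivator to an rtTA3 fragment with VP16-derived activation repeats, but the plasmid name identifies it as tTA. A WPRE and the human growth hormone polyadenylation signal complete the transcript.

Because tTA is co-expressed from the same TRE-driven message, the design suggests a positive feedback loop once Flp has flipped the cassette. Initial expression would make tTA, which would further activate TRE and raise seTurboID to high levels in the few recombined cells. The record does not describe the partner AAV. The associated work concerns bright chemical labeling of sparse neurons for connectivity profiling in large tissue samples.
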