Addgene plasmid #240206: pAAV-TRE-fDIO-seTurboID-IRES-tTA
Purpose: Amplifier AAV vector of Dual-AAV sparse labeling system encoding seTurboID
Depositing lab: Rui Lin. Depositing organization: National Institute of Biological Sciences, Beijing. Publication: Ultrabright chemical labeling enables rapid neural connectivity profiling in large tissue samples. Zhong S, Zhang X, Gao X, Li Z, Huang L, Guo Q, Gong R, Ren J, Luo M, Lin R. Neuron. 2025 Sep 18:S0896-6273(25)00657-9. doi: 10.1016/j.neuron.2025.08.022. PubMed 40972576.
Backbone
  Vector backbone: pAAV
  Total vector size (bp): 7108
  Vector type: Mammalian Expression, AAV
Growth in bacteria
  Bacterial resistance: Ampicillin, 100 μg/mL
  Growth temperature: 37°C
  Growth strain: NEB Stable
  Copy number: High Copy
Gene/Insert
  Gene/Insert name: seTurboID
  Species: Synthetic
  Insert size (bp): 1176
  Promoter: TRE
  Tag / fusion protein: FLAG tag (N terminal on insert)
  Cloning method: Gibson Cloning
  Sequencing primers: 5′ AAGACAGGGCCAGGTTTCCG
Terms and licenses: Academic/Nonprofit Terms; Industry Terms: Not Available to Industry
How to cite: pAAV-TRE-fDIO-seTurboID-IRES-tTA was a gift from Rui Lin (Addgene plasmid # 240206 ; http://n2t.net/addgene:240206 ; RRID:Addgene_240206)
